>Addgene plasmid #139923 | pBEL2044 | addgene full sequence | sequence record 309823 | Addgene NGS Result
TGCGTATTGGGCGCCAGGGTGGTTTTTCTTTTCACCAGTGAGACGGGCAACAGCTGATTGCCCTTCACCG
CCTGGCCCTGAGAGAGTTGCAGCAAGCGGTCCACGCTGGTTTGCCCCAGCAGGCGAAAATCCTGTTTGAT
GGTGGTTAACGGCGGGATATAACATGAGCTGTCTTCGGTATCGTCGTATCCCACTACCGAGATATCCGCA
CCAACGCGCAGCCCGGACTCGGTAATGGCGCGCATTGCGCCCAGCGCCATCTGATCGTTGGCAACCAGCA
TCGCAGTGGGAACGATGCCCTCATTCAGCATTTGCATGGTTTGTTGAAAACCGGACATGGCACTCCAGTC
GCCTTCCCGTTCCGCTATCGGCTGAATTTGATTGCGAGTGAGATATTTATGCCAGCCAGCCAGACGCAGA
CGCGCCGAGACAGAACTTAATGGGCCCGCTAACAGCGCGATTTGCTGGTGACCCAATGCGACCAGATGCT
CCACGCCCAGTCGCGTACCGTCTTCATGGGAGAAAATAATACTGTTGATGGGTGTCTGGTCAGAGACATC
AAGAAATAACGCCGGAACATTAGTGCAGGCAGCTTCCACAGCAATGGCATCCTGGTCATCCAGCGGATAG
TTAATGATCAGCCCACTGACGCGTTGCGCGAGAAGATTGTGCACCGCCGCTTTACAGGCTTCGACGCCGC
TTCGTTCTACCATCGACACCACCACGCTGGCACCCAGTTGATCGGCGCGAGATTTAATCGCCGCGACAAT
TTGCGACGGCGCGTGCAGGGCCAGACTGGAGGTGGCAACGCCAATCAGCAACGACTGTTTGCCCGCCAGT
TGTTGTGCCACGCGGTTGGGAATGTAATTCAGCTCCGCCATCGCCGCTTCCACTTTTTCCCGCGTTTTCG
CAGAAACGTGGCTGGCCTGGTTCACCACGCGGGAAACGGTCTGATAAGAGACACCGGCATACTCTGCGAC
ATCGTATAACGTTACTGGTTTCACATTCACCACCCTGAATTGACTCTCTTCCGGGCGCTATCATGCCATA
CCGCGAAAGGTTTTGCGCCATTCGATGGTGTCCGGGATCTCGACGCTCTCCCTTATGCGACTCCTGCATT
AGGAAGCAGCCCAGTAGTAGGTTGAGGCCGTTGAGCACCGCCGCCGCAAGGAATGGTGCATGCAAGGAGA
TGGCGCCCAACAGTCCCCCGGCCACGGGGCCTGCCACCATACCCACGCCGAAACAAGCGCTCATGAGCCC
GAAGTGGCGAGCCCGATCTTCCCCATCGGTGATGTCGGCGATATAGGCGCCAGCAACCGCACCTGTGGCG
CCGGTGATGCCGGCCACGATGCGTCCGGCGTAGAGGATCGAGATCTCGATCCCGCGAAATTAATACGACT
CACTATAGGGGAATTGTGAGCGGATAACAATTCCCCTCTAGAAATAATTTTGTTTAACTTTGGCCCAGGC
GGCCAGGAGGGTCTCACATGCAGGACCGGGGTAATACCGTCACCATCGACTTTATGTCGGCGGATGGTAT
TGTTCCAGGCCGTACGCCTGTTCGTTATCAGGGCGTTGAAGTCGGAACAGTGCAGGATATCAGCCTCAGC
GACGATCTTCGTAAGATTGAAGTCAAGGTCAGCATCAAGTCCGATATGAAAGATGCGCTGCGCGAAGAGA
CTCAGTTCTGGCTGGTGACGCCAAAAGCATCGTTGGCAGGTGTCTCCGGGCTGGACGCCCTCGTCGGTGG
GAACTATATCGGCATGATGCCGGGTAAAGGTAAAGAGCAGGATCACTTTGTCGCACTCGATACCCAACCG
AAATATCGGCTGGACAATGGCGATCTGATGATCCACCTGCAAGCCCCCGATCTCGGTTCGCTGAACAGCG
GTTCATTGGTCTATTTCCGCAAGATCCCGGTGGGAAAAGTCTACGACTATGCCATCAATCCCAACAAGCA
AGGCGTGGTGATTGATGTCCTGATCGAGCGGCGTTTTACCGATCTGGTGAAAAAAGGTAGCCGTTTCTGG
AACGTTTCCGGCGTTGATGCCAACGTCAGTATCAGTGGCGCGAAGGTGAAACTGGAAAGCCTGGCGGCAC
TGGTTAACGGTGCGATTGCCTTCGATTCACCAGAAGAGTCGAAACCTGCCGAGGCGGAAGATACCTTTGG
TCTGTATGAAGATCTGGCCCACAGCCAGCGTGGCGTAATAATAAAACTGGAACTGCCGAGTGGGGCCGGA
TTAACCGCCGACTCGACGCCGTTAATGTATCAGGGGCTGGAAGTCGGACAGCTGACTAAACTGGATTTAA
ATCCTGGTGGTAAAGTCACAGGGGAAATGACCGTTGATCCCAGCGTCGTTACCCTGCTTCGTGAAAATAC
CCGCATCGAATTACGCAACCCGAAATTATCCCTTAGCGATGCTAATCTCAGCGCCCTGCTGACCGGCAAA
ACCTTCGAGCTGGTGCCCGGCGATGGCGAGCCACGCAAAGAGTTCGTTGTTGTGCCAGGCGAAAAAGCAC
TGCTGCATGAACCTGATGGCTTAAGCATTATTGTTGAAGCGCCGGAAGCCGGTTCGTTAGGCATCGGTAC
GCCTGTGCTGTTCCGTGGTCTGGAAGTCGGTACGGTTACAGGAATGACGCTGGGGACATTGTCAGATCGC
GTGATGATTGCGATGCGCATCAGTAAACGCTATCAACACCTGGTGCGTAACAATTCCGTCTTCTGGTTGG
CATCGGGTTACAGTCTGGACTTTGGTCTGACGGGCGGCGTAGTGAAAACCGGCACCTTTAACCAGTTTAT
CCGTGGCGGCATCGCCTTCGCCACGCCTCCGGGTACGCCACTGGCACCGAAAGCCCAGGAAGGCAAACAC
TTCCTGTTGCAGGAAAGTGAACCGAAAGAGTGGCGTGAATGGGGAACTGCGCTTCCCAAAGGCGAGACCC
ATCACCACCATCACCATTAAGGCCAGGCCGGCCGATCCGGCTGCTAACAAAGCCCGAAAGGAAGCTGAGT
TGGCTGCTGCCACCGCTGAGCAATAACTAGCATAACCCCTTGGGGCCTCTAAACGGGTCTTGAGGGGTTT
TTTGCTGAAAGGAGGAACTATATCCGGATTGGCGAATGGG
[124 nt withheld, positions 3121-3244]
C
[91 nt withheld, positions 3246-3336]
A
[49 nt withheld, positions 3338-3386]
CCTTTGACGTTGGAGTCCACGTTCTTT
[37 nt withheld, positions 3414-3450]
ACCCTATCTCGGTCTATTCTTTTGATTTATAAGGGATTTTGCCGATTTCGGCCTATTGGTTAAAAAATGA
GCTGATTTAACAAAAATTTAACGCGAATTTTAACAAAATATTAACGCTTACAATTTAGGTGGCACTTTTC
GGGGAACGACGACCTGCAGCCAAGCTAGCTTGGCTGGACGTAAACTCCTCTTCAGACCTAATAACTTCGT
ATAGCATACATTATACGAAGTTATATTAAGGGTTATTGAATATGATCGGAATTGGGCTGCAGGAATTCGA
TAGCTTGGCTGCAGGTCGACCTCGAGGATGTGCGCGGAACCCCTATTTGTTTATTTTTCTAAATACATTC
AAATATGTATCCGCTCATGAGACAATAACCCTGATAAATGCTTCAATAATATTGAAAAAGGAAGAGTATG
AGTATTCAACATTTCCGTGTCGCCCTTATTCCCTTTTTTGCGGCATTTTGCCTTCCTGTTTTTGCTCACC
CAGAAACGCTGGTGAAAGTAAAAGATGCTGAAGATCAGTTGGGTGCACGAGTGGGTTACATCGAACTGGA
TCTCAACAGCGGTAAGATCCTTGAGAGTTTTCGCCCCGAAGAACGTTTTCCAATGATGAGCACTTTTAAA
GTTCTGCTATGTGGCGCGGTATTATCCCGTATTGACGCCGGGCAAGAGCAACTCGGTCGCCGCATACACT
ATTCTCAGAATGACTTGGTTGAGTACTCACCAGTCACAGAAAAGCATCTTACGGATGGCATGACAGTAAG
AGAATTATGCAGTGCTGCCATAACCATGAGTGATAACACTGCGGCCAACTTACTTCTGACAACGATCGGA
GGACCGAAGGAGCTAACCGCTTTTTTGCACAACATGGGGGATCATGTAACTCGCCTTGATCGTTGGGAAC
CGGAGCTGAATGAAGCCATACCAAACGACGAGCGTGACACCACGATGCCTGCAGCAATGGCAACAACGTT
GCGCAAACTATTAACTGGCGAACTACTTACTCTAGCTTCCCGGCAACAATTAATAGACTGGATGGAGGCG
GATAAAGTTGCAGGACCACTTCTGCGCTCGGCCCTTCCGGCTGGCTGGTTTATTGCTGATAAATCTGGAG
CCGGTGAGCGTGGCTCTCGCGGTATCATTGCAGCACTGGGGCCAGATGGTAAGCCCTCCCGTATCGTAGT
TATCTACACGACGGGGAGTCAGGCAACTATGGATGAACGAAATAGACAGATCGCTGAGATAGGTGCCTCA
CTGATTAAGCATTGGTAACTGTCAGACCAAGTTTACTCATATATACTTTAGATTGATTTAAAACTTCATT
TTTAATTTAAAAGGATCTAGGTGAAGATCCTTTTTGATAATCTCATGACCAAAATCCCTTAACGTGAGTT
TTCGTTCCACTGAGCGTCAGACCCCGTAGAAAAGATCAAAGGATCTTCTTGAGATCCTTTTTTTCTGCGC
GTAATCTGCTGCTTGCAAACAAAAAAACCACCGCTACCAGCGGTGGTTTGTTTGCCGGATCAAGAGCTAC
CAACTCTTTTTCCGAAGGTAACTGGCTTCAGCAGAGCGCAGATACCAAATACTGTCCTTCTAGTGTAGCC
GTAGTTAGGCCACCACTTCAAGAACTCTGTAGCACCGCCTACATACCTCGCTCTGCTAATCCTGTTACCA
GTGGCTGCTGCCAGTGGCGATAAGTCGTGTCTTACCGGGTTGGACTCAAGACGATAGTTACCGGATAAGG
CGCAGCGGTCGGGCTGAACGGGGGGTTCGTGCACACAGCCCAGCTTGGAGCGAACGACCTACACCGAACT
GAGATACCTACAGCGTGAGCTATGAGAAAGCGCCACGCTTCCCGAAGGGAGAAAGGCGGACAGGTATCCG
GTAAGCGGCAGGGTCGGAACAGGAGAGCGCACGAGGGAGCTTCCAGGGGGAAACGCCTGGTATCTTTATA
GTCCTGTCGGGTTTCGCCACCTCTGACTTGAGCGTCGATTTTTGTGATGCTCGTCAGGGGGGCGGAGCCT
ATGGAAAAACGCCAGCAACGCGGCCTTTTTACGGTTCCTGGCCTTTTGCTGGCCTTTTGCTCACATGTTC
TTTCCTGCGTTATCCCCTGATTCTGTGGATAACCGTATTACCGCCTTTGAGTGAGCTGATACCGCTCGCC
GCAGCCGAACGACCGAGCGCAGCGAGTCAGTGAGCGAGGAAGCGGAAGAGCGCCTGATGCGGTATTTTCT
CCTTACGCATCTGTGCGGTATTTCACACCGCAATGGTGCACTCTCAGTACAATCTGCTCTGATGCCGCAT
AGTTAAGCCAGTATACACTCCGCTATCGCTACGTGACTGGGTCATGGCTGCGCCCCGACACCCGCCAACA
CCCGCTGACGCGCCCTGACGGGCTTGTCTGCTCCCGGCATCCGCTTACAGACAAGCTGTGACCGTCTCCG
GGAGCTGCATGTGTCAGAGGTTTTCACCGTCATCACCGAAACGCGCGAGGCAGCTGCGGTAAAGCTCATC
AGCGTGGTCGTGAAGCGATTCACAGATGTCTGCCTGTTCATCCGCGTCCAGCTCGTTGAGTTTCTCCAGA
AGCGTTAATGTCTGGCTTCTGATAAAGCGGGCCATGTTAAGGGCGGTTTTTTCCTGTTTGGTCACTGATG
CCTCCGTGTAAGGGGGATTTCTGTTCATGGGGGTAATGATACCGATGAAACGAGAGAGGATGCTCACGAT
ACGGGTTACTGATGATGAACATGCCCGGTTACTGGAACGTTGTGAGGGTAAACAACTGGCGGTATGGATG
CGGCGGGACCAGAGAAAAATCACTCAGGGTCAATGCCAGCGCTTCGTTAATACAGATGTAGGTGTTCCAC
AGGGTAGCCAGCAGCATCCTGCGATGCAGATCCGGAACATAATGGTGCAGGGCGCTGACTTCCGCGTTTC
CAGACTTTACGAAACACGGAAACCGAAGACCATTCATGTTGTTGCTCAGGTCGCAGACGTTTTGCAGCAG
CAGTCGCTTCACGTTCGCTCGCGTATCGGTGATTCATTCTGCTAACCAGTAAGGCAACCCCGCCAGCCTA
GCCGGGTCCTCAACGACAGGAGCACGATCATGCGCACCCGTGGGGCCGCCATGCCGGCGATAATGGCCTG
CTTCTCGCCGAAACGTTTGGTGGCGGGACCAGTGACGAAGGCTTGAGCGAGGGCGTGCAAGATTCCGAAT
ACCGCAAGCGACAGGCCGATCATCGTCGCGCTCCAGCGAAAGCGGTCCTCGCCGAAAATGACCCAGAGCG
CTGCCGGCACCTGTCCTACGAGTTGCATGATAAAGAAGACAGTCATAAGTGCGGCGACGATAGTCATGCC
CCGCGCCCACCGGAAGGAGCTGACTGGGTTGAAGGCTCTCAAGGGCATCGGTCGAGATCCCGGTGCCTAA
TGAGTGAGCTAACTTACATTAATTGCGTTGCGCTCACTGCCCGCTTTCCAGTCGGGAAACCTGTCGTGCC
AGCTGCATTAATGAATCGGCCAACGCGCGGGGAGAGGCGGTT
Features (pLannotate 1.2.2; 19 found; start..end, strand, type, name):
   1005..1082    -  promoter       lacI promoter: lacI
   1090..1369    -  CDS            TcR (fragment): tetracycline efflux protein; tet; confers resistance to tetracycline
   1391..1409    +  promoter       T7 promoter: promoter for bacteriophage T7 RNA polymerase
   1410..1434    +  protein_bind   lac operator: The lac repressor binds to the lac operator to inhibit transcription in E. coli. This inhibition can be relieved by adding lactose or isopropyl-β-D-thiogalactopyranoside (IPTG). lac repressor encoded by lacI
   1491..2930    +  CDS            yebT (fragment): YEBT_ECOLI - Experimental evidence at protein level: Swiss-Prot protein existence level 1. Component of a transport pathway that contributes to membrane integrity (PubMed:27795327). May directly span the intermembrane space, facilitating the transport of substrates across the periplasm (Probable). From Escherichia coli (strain K12).
   2980..3029    +  CDS            SET1 (fragment): solubility-enhancement tag derived from T7 phage gene 10B
   3037..3084    +  terminator     T7 terminator: transcription terminator for bacteriophage T7 RNA polymerase
   3121..3549    +  rep_origin     f1 ori (sequence partly withheld): f1 bacteriophage origin of replication; arrow indicates direction of (+) strand synthesis
   3651..3684    +  protein_bind   loxP: Cre-mediated recombination occurs in the 8-bp core sequence (GCATACAT). Cre recombinase
   3714..3732    +  misc_feature   MCS (fragment): pBluescript multiple cloning site
   3763..3867    +  promoter       AmpR promoter: bla
   3868..4728    +  CDS            AmpR: β-lactamase; bla; confers resistance to ampicillin, carbenicillin, and related antibiotics
   4899..5487    +  rep_origin     ori: high-copy-number ColE1/pMB1/pBR322/pUC origin of replication
   5673..5812    -  misc_feature   bom: basis of mobility region from pBR322
   5914..6105    -  CDS            rop: Rop protein, which maintains plasmids at low copy number; rop
   6122..6502    +  CDS            YPB1_ECOLX: Protein predicted: Swiss-Prot protein existence level 4. From Escherichia coli.
   6574..6865    -  CDS            TcR (fragment): tetracycline efflux protein; tet; confers resistance to tetracycline
   6880..6901    -  protein_bind   CAP binding site: CAP binding activates transcription in the presence of cAMP. E. coli catabolite activator protein
   6914..1004    -  CDS            lacI (across the origin): lac repressor; lacI; The lac repressor binds to the lac operator to inhibit transcription in E. coli. This inhibition can be relieved by adding lactose or isopropyl-β-D-thiogalactopyranoside (IPTG).
