[The description below was written by a language model from this plasmid's Addgene catalogue record and pLannotate feature annotations shown in this document.]
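Description:
pBEL2044 is a bacterial expression plasmid built on the pET21a backbone for producing a truncated, soluble form of the E. coli protein LetB (annotated in the feature table under its older name, yebT). It is propagated in E. coli under ampicillin selection through a β-lactamase gene with its own promoter, and it replicates from a ColE1/pMB1-type origin. The pBR322-derived bom and rop elements are also present. The catalogue lists the plasmid as high copy, although Rop normally moderates copy number. An f1 origin, leftover tetracycline-resistance gene fragments, a loxP site and a short multiple cloning site fragment are also annotated in the backbone. The record assigns none of these a role in the construct's purpose.

The insert, assembled by Gibson cloning, joins LetB residues 43–391 to residues 747–877. This removes the N-terminal transmembrane region and the central part of the protein, leaving a four-ring variant that retains rings 1, 2, 3 and 7 of the native assembly. Expression is driven by a T7 promoter followed by a lac operator and ends at a T7 terminator. The plasmid-encoded lacI gene supplies the repressor, so transcription is held off until induction with IPTG in a host that provides T7 RNA polymerase. A short fragment matching a T7 gene 10-derived sequence is annotated between the coding region and the terminator, and it is probably residual vector sequence. The record does not state whether an affinity tag is fused to the protein. The associated work concerns the structure of LetB as a tunnel for lipid transport across the bacterial envelope, so this shortened mutant is presumably intended for recombinant production for structural or functional comparison with the full-length protein.
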