Addgene plasmid #139923: pBEL2044
Purpose: Expression plasmid for 4 ring (rings 1237) LetB (without TM region) mutant
Depositing lab: Gira Bhabha & Damian Ekiert. Depositing organization: NYU Grossman School of Medicine. Publication: LetB Structure Reveals a Tunnel for Lipid Transport across the Bacterial Envelope. Isom GL, Coudray N, MacRae MR, McManus CT, Ekiert DC, Bhabha G. Cell. 2020 Apr 30;181(3):653-664.e19. doi: 10.1016/j.cell.2020.03.030. PubMed 32359438.
Backbone
  Vector backbone: pET21a
  Vector type: Bacterial Expression
Growth in bacteria
  Bacterial resistance: Ampicillin, 100 μg/mL
  Growth temperature: 37°C
  Growth strain: DH5alpha
  Copy number: High Copy
Gene/Insert
  Gene/Insert name: LetB
  Species: E. coli
  Mutation: LetB (43-391; 747-877)
  Cloning method: Gibson Cloning
Terms and licenses: Academic/Nonprofit Terms; Industry Terms: Not Available to Industry
Depositor comments: Please visit https://www.biorxiv.org/content/10.1101/748145v1 for bioRxiv preprint.
How to cite: pBEL2044 was a gift from Gira Bhabha & Damian Ekiert (Addgene plasmid # 139923 ; http://n2t.net/addgene:139923 ; RRID:Addgene_139923)
